>Addgene plasmid #71997 | Plxna2-AP-His | addgene full sequence | sequence record 439408 | Addgene Long Read Sequencing Result
GTCGAGGTCTCGACGGTATCGATTGACATTGATTATTGACTAGCTAGTTATTAATAGTAATCAATTACGG
GGTCATTAGTTCATAGCCCATATATGGAGTTCCGCGTTACATAACTTACGGTAAATGGCCCGCCTGGCTG
ACCGCCCAACGACCCCCGCCCATTGACGTCAATAATGACGTATGTTCCCATAGTAACGCCAATAGGGACT
TTCCATTGACGTCAATGGGTGGAGTATTTACGGTAAACTGCCCACTTGGCAGTACATCAAGTGTATCATA
TGCCAAGTCCGCCCCCTATTGACGTCAATGACGGTAAATGGCCCGCCTGGCATTATGCCCAGTACATGAC
CTTACGGGACTTTCCTACTTGGCAGTACATCTACGTATTAGTCATCGCTATTACCATGGTGATGCGGTTT
TGGCAGTACACCAATGGGCGTGGATAGCGGTTTGACTCACGGGGATTTCCAAGTCTCCACCCCATTGACG
TCAATGGGAGTTTGTTTTGGCACCAAAATCAACGGGACTTTCCAAAATGTCGTAATAACCCCGCCCCGTT
GACGCAAATGGGCGGTAGGCGTGTACGGTGGGAGGTCTATATAAGCAGAGCTCGTTTAGTGAACCGTCAG
ATCGCCTGGAGACGCCATCCACGCTGTTTTGACCTCCATAGAAGACACCGGGACCGATCCAGCCTCCGCG
GCCGGGAACGGTGCATTGGAACGCGGATTCCCCGTGCCAAGAGTGACGTAAGTACCGCCTATAGACTCTA
TAGGCACACCCCTTTGGCTCTTATGCATGCTATACTGTTTTTGGCTTGGGGCCTATACACCCCCGCTTCC
ATATGCTATAGGTGATGGTATAGCTTAGCCTATAGGTGTGGGTTATTGACCATTATTGACCACTCCCCTA
TTGGTGACGATACTTTCCATTACTAATCCATAACATGGCTCTTTGCCACAACTATCTCTATTGGCTATAT
GCCAATACTCTGTCCTTCAGAGACTGACACGGACTCTGTATTTTTACAGGATGGGGTCCCATTTATTATT
TACAAATTCACATATACAACAACGCCGTCCCCCGTGCCCGCAGTTTTTATTAAACATAGCGTGGGATCTC
CACGCGAATCTCGGGTACGTGTTCCGGACATGGGCTCTTCTCCGGTAGCGGCGGAGCTTCCACATCCGAG
CCCTGGTCCCATGCCTCCAGCGGCTCATGGTCGCTCGGCAGCTCCTTGCTCCTAACAGTGGAGGCCAGAC
TTAGGCACAGCACAATGCCCACCACCACCAGTGTGCCGCACAAGGCCGTGGCGGTAGGGTATGTGTCTGA
AAATGAGCTCGGAGATTGGGCTCGCACCGCTGACGCAGATGGAAGACTTAAGGCAGCGGCAGAAGAAGAT
GCAGGCAGCTGAGTTGTTGTATTCTGATAAGAGTCAGAGGTAACTCCCGTTGCGGTGCTGTTAACGGTGG
AGGGCAGTGTAGTCTGAGCAGTACTCGTTGCTGCCGCGCGCGCCACCAGACATAATAGCTGACAGACTAA
CAGACTGTTCCTTTCCATGGGTCTTTTCTGCAGAAGCTTGAATTCTCGAGGATCCGCGGCCGCGCCACCA
TGGAGCAGAGGAGGTTCTATCTGCGGGCCATGCAGGCTGACAACCTGTCTGTGGTTCTGCTCTCAGTGGC
CTGGCTCCTGCTAGCTCGTGGGACCACAGGTATGCCTCAGTACAGCACTTTCCACTCTGAGAATCGTGAC
TGGACTTTCAACCATTTGACTGTACACCGAAGAACAGGGGCTGTGTATGTGGGGGCTATCAATCGTGTCT
ACAAGTTGACTGGCAACCTCACCATCCAGGTGGCTCACAAGACAGGGCCAGAAGAGGACAACAAGGCTTG
CTACCCACCCCTCATTGTACAGCCCTGCAGTGAAGTGCTTACACTCACCAACAATGTCAACAAACTACTG
ATCATTGACTACTCTGAGAATCGCCTGCTGGCCTGCGGAAGCCTCTACCAGGGTGTTTGCAAGCTCCTGC
GACTAGATGACCTCTTCATCCTGGTGGAGCCATCCCACAAGAAGGAACACTACTTGTCCAGTGTCAATAA
GACAGGCACCATGTATGGTGTGATTGTGCGCTCTGAGGGGGAAGATGGCAAGCTTTTTATCGGCACTGCT
GTGGATGGCAAGCAGGATTACTTCCCTACTCTGTCCAGCCGCAAGCTGCCCCGTGACCCTGAGTCTTCAG
CAATGCTGGACTATGAGCTCCACAGTGATTTTGTCTCCTCCCTCATCAAGATTCCCTCTGACACCCTAGC
CCTGGTCTCTCACTTCGACATCTTCTACATCTATGGCTTTGCCAGTGGGGGGTTTGTCTACTTTCTCACT
GTCCAGCCAGAGACCCCTGACGGCATGGCCATCAATTCAGCTGGAGACCTCTTCTATACCTCAAGAATTG
TGCGTCTCTGCAAGGATGACCCCAAGTTCCACTCCTATGTGTCCCTGCCTTTTGGCTGCACACGTGCTGG
GGTGGAATATCGCCTTCTGCAGGCAGCTTACCTTGCAAAGCCAGGGGAAGCTCTAGCTCAGGCCTTCAAC
ATCAGCAGCGACGAAGATGTCCTGTTTGCCATCTTCTCCAAGGGGCAGAAGCAGTACCACCACCCCCCTG
ATGACTCTGCCCTCTGTGCCTTCCCCATCCGGGCCATCAACTTGCAAATCAAGGAGCGGTTGCAGTCCTG
CTACCATGGAGAGGGCAACTTGGAGCTCAACTGGCTGCTGGGAAAGGATGTGCAGTGCACCAAGGCGCCT
GTCCCAATCGATGATAACTTCTGCGGCCTGGACATCAACCAGCCTCTGGGAGGCTCCACTCCTGTGGAGG
GACTGACCCTGTATACCACCAGCAGGGACCGCCTGACCTCTGTGGCCTCCTATGTTTACAATGGCTACAG
TGTGGTTTTTGTGGGGACTAAGAGTGGCAAGCTGAAGAAGATTCGAGCTGATGGTCCCCCCCATGGTGGG
GTCCAGTATGAGATGGTCTCTGTGTTCAAAGATGGGAGCCCAATCCTCCGGGACATGGCCTTCTCCATCA
ATCAGCTATACCTATATGTCATGTCTGAGAGACAGGTCACCAGGGTCCCTGTTGAATCATGTGAACAGTA
TACAACTTGTGGAGAGTGTCTAAGCTCAGGGGATCCTCACTGTGGCTGGTGTGCCCTGCACAACATGTGC
TCCCGAAGAGACAAATGCCAACGGGCCTGGGAAGCAAATCGATTTGCTGCCAGTATCAGCCAGTGCATGA
GCCTTGAGGTACACCCCAACAGCATCTCTGTGTCAGATCACAGCCGGCTGCTCAGCCTGGTTGTGAATGA
TGCTCCCAACCTCTCTGAAGGTATTGCTTGTGCCTTTGGGAATCTGACTGAGGTGGAGGGACAGGTATCT
GGGAGTCAAGTCATCTGCATCTCACCTGGACCCAAGGATGTCCCTGTCATCCCTCTGGATCAAGACTGGT
TTGGCCTAGAGCTGCAGCTGAGATCCAAAGAGACAGGAAAGATCTTTGTCAGCACCGAATTCAAGTTCTA
TAACTGCAGTGCCCACCAACTGTGCCTGTCCTGTGTTAACAGCGCCTTCCGCTGCCATTGGTGCAAGTAC
CGTAACCTCTGCACACATGACCCCACTACCTGTTCCTTCCAGGAAGGCAGGATCAATGTTTCAGAGGACT
GTCCCCAGCTCGTGCCCACGGAGGAGATTCTGATCCCAGTTGGGGAAGTAAAACCAATCACCCTTAAGGC
CCGAAACCTGCCCCAGCCCCAGTCTGGCCAGCGAGGCTACGAGTGTGTGCTCAGCATTCAAGGGGCTGTC
CACCGGGTCCCTGCCCTGCGTTTCAACAGTTCCAGTGTGCAGTGCCAAAACAGCTCGTACCAGTATGATG
GGATGGACATCAGCAACCTAGCAGTGGACTTTGCTGTAGTATGGAATGGCAACTTCATTATTGACAACCC
TCAGGACCTGAAAGTACATCTCTACAAGTGTGCAGCCCAGCGGGAAAGCTGTGGTCTCTGCCTCAAGGCT
GACCACAAGTTCGAGTGTGGCTGGTGCAGTGGTGAGCGCAGATGTACCCTCCACCAGCACTGCCCCAGCA
CTTCTAGCCCCTGGCTTGACTGGTCCAGCCACAATGTCAAGTGTTCCAACCCCCAAATCACAGAGATTTT
GACAGTATCAGGACCACCTGAAGGAGGGACTCGTGTGACCATCCATGGCGTGAACCTGGGCTTGGACTTC
TCTGAGATTGCTCACCATGTGCAGGTGGCTGGAGTGCCCTGCACACCTATCCCAGGGGAATACATCATCG
CTGAGCAGATCGTCTGTGAGATGGGCCATGCCGTTATAGGTACCACATCTGGGCCTGTGCGCCTGTGCAT
TGGGGAATGCAAGCCAGAGTTCATGACCAAGTCCCACCAGCAGTATACTTTTGTGAATCCTTCTGTGCTG
TCACTCAGCCCGATCCGGGGACCAGAGTCAGGAGGTACCATGGTGACCATCACAGGCCATTACCTTGGTG
CTGGGAGCAGTGTGGCAGTGTACCTGGGCAATCAGACCTGTGAATTCTATGGGAGGTCAATGAATGAGAT
TGTATGTGTTTCACCCCCATCATCCAATGGACTAGGACCAGTCCCTGTCTCCGTGAGTGTCGACAGAGCC
CGGGTGGATAGCAGTCTGCAGTTCGAGTATATAGATGACCCACGGGTCCAACGTATTGAGCCAGAGTGGA
GTATCACTAGTGGGCACACACCCCTAACCATCACAGGCTTCAACTTGGATGTCATTCAGGAGCCCAGGGT
CCGAGTCAAATTTAATGGCAAAGAATCTGTCAATGTATGCACAGTGGTAAACACAACCACCCTCACCTGT
CTGGCACCCTCTCTGACCAGTGACTACCGCCCAGGTCTGGACACTGTGGAACGGCCAGATGAGTTTGGAT
TTCTCTTTAACAATGTTCAATCCTTACTCATCTATAACGACACCAAGTTCATCTACTACCCCAACCCAAC
GTTTGAACTGCTCAGCCCCACTGGAATCTTGGATCAGAAGCCAGGCTCACCCATCATCCTGAAGGGCAAA
AATCTCTGTCCTCCTGCCTCTGGAGGGGCCAAACTCAACTACACAGTAATGATTGGAGAGACACCTTGTA
CAGTCACTGTGTCTGAGACACAGCTGCTTTGTGAACCTCCCAACCTCACAGGGCAGCACAAGGTCATGGT
TCACGTGGGCGGGATGGTGTTCTCACCTGGCTCCGTGAGCGTCATCTCCGACAGCCTGTTGACCCTGTCT
AGTGGATCTTCCGGAATCATCCCAGTTGAGGAGGAGAACCCGGACTTCTGGAACCGCGAGGCAGCCGAGG
CCCTGGGTGCCGCCAAGAAGCTGCAGCCTGCACAGACAGCCGCCAAGAACCTCATCATCTTCCTGGGCGA
TGGGATGGGGGTGTCTACGGTGACAGCTGCCAGGATCCTAAAAGGGCAGAAGAAGGACAAACTGGGGCCT
GAGATACCCCTGGCCATGGACCGCTTCCCATATGTGGCTCTGTCCAAGACATACAATGTAGACAAACATG
TGCCAGACAGTGGAGCCACAGCCACGGCCTACCTGTGCGGGGTCAAGGGCAACTTCCAGACCATTGGCTT
GAGTGCAGCCGCCCGCTTTAACCAGTGCAACACGACACGCGGCAACGAGGTCATCTCCGTGATGAATCGG
GCCAAGAAAGCAGGGAAGTCAGTGGGAGTGGTAACCACCACACGAGTGCAGCACGCCTCGCCAGCCGGCA
CCTACGCCCACACGGTGAACCGCAACTGGTACTCGGACGCCGACGTGCCTGCCTCGGCCCGCCAGGAGGG
GTGCCAGGACATCGCTACGCAGCTCATCTCCAACATGGACATTGACGTGATCCTAGGTGGAGGCCGAAAG
TACATGTTTCGCATGGGAACCCCAGACCCTGAGTACCCAGATGACTACAGCCAAGGTGGGACCAGGCTGG
ACGGGAAGAATCTGGTGCAGGAATGGCTGGCGAAGCGCCAGGGTGCCCGGTATGTGTGGAACCGCACTGA
GCTCATGCAGGCTTCCCTGGACCCGTCTGTGACCCATCTCATGGGTCTCTTTGAGCCTGGAGACATGAAA
TACGAGATCCACCGAGACTCCACACTGGACCCCTCCCTGATGGAGATGACAGAGGCTGCCCTGCGCCTGC
TGAGCAGGAACCCCCGCGGCTTCTTCCTCTTCGTGGAGGGTGGTCGCATCGACCATGGTCATCATGAAAG
CAGGGCTTACCGGGCACTGACTGAGACGATCATGTTCGACGACGCCATTGAGAGGGCGGGCCAGCTCACC
AGCGAGGAGGACACGCTGAGCCTCGTCACTGCCGACCACTCCCACGTCTTCTCCTTCGGAGGCTACCCCC
TGCGAGGGAGCTCCATCTTCGGGCTGGCCCCTGGCAAGGCCCGGGACAGGAAGGCCTACACGGTCCTCCT
ATACGGAAACGGTCCAGGCTATGTGCTCAAGGACGGCGCCCGGCCGGATGTTACCGAGAGCGAGAGCGGG
AGCCCCGAGTATCGGCAGCAGTCAGCAGTGCCCCTGGACGAAGAGACCCACGCAGGCGAGGACGTGGCGG
TGTTCGCGCGCGGCCCGCAGGCGCACCTGGTTCACGGCGTGCAGGAGCAGACCTTCATAGCGCACGTCAT
GGCCTTCGCCGCCTGCCTGGAGCCCTACACCGCCTGCGACCTGGCGCCCCCCGCCGGCACCACCGACGCC
GCGCACCCGGGTCATCATCACCATCACCATTAATCTAGAGATCTTATTAAAGCAGAACTTGTTTATTGCA
GCTTATAATGGTTACAAATAAAGCAATAGCATCACAAATTTCACAAATAAAGCATTTTTTTCACTGCATT
CTAGTTGTGGTTTGTCCAAACTCATCAATGTATCTTATCATGTCTGGTCGACTCTAGCTAGACTCTTCCG
CTTCCTCGCTCACTGACTCGCTGCGCTCGGTCGTTCGGCTGCGGCGAGCGGTATCAGCTCACTCAAAGGC
GGTAATACGGTTATCCACAGAATCAGGGGATAACGCAGGAAAGAACATGTGAGCAAAAGGCCAGCAAAAG
GCCAGGAACCGTAAAAAGGCCGCGTTGCTGGCGTTTTTCCATAGGCTCCGCCCCCCTGACGAGCATCACA
AAAATCGACGCTCAAGTCAGAGGTGGCGAAACCCGACAGGACTATAAAGATACCAGGCGTTTCCCCCTGG
AAGCTCCCTCGTGCGCTCTCCTGTTCCGACCCTGCCGCTTACCGGATACCTGTCCGCCTTTCTCCCTTCG
GGAAGCGTGGCGCTTTCTCATAGCTCACGCTGTAGGTATCTCAGTTCGGTGTAGGTCGTTCGCTCCAAGC
TGGGCTGTGTGCACGAACCCCCCGTTCAGCCCGACCGCTGCGCCTTATCCGGTAACTATCGTCTTGAGTC
CAACCCGGTAAGACACGACTTATCGCCACTGGCAGCAGCCACTGGTAACAGGATTAGCAGAGCGAGGTAT
GTAGGCGGTGCTACAGAGTTCTTGAAGTGGTGGCCTAACTACGGCTACACTAGAAGAACAGTATTTGGTA
TCTGCGCTCTGCTGAAGCCAGTTACCTTCGGAAAAAGAGTTGGTAGCTCTTGATCCGGCAAACAAACCAC
CGCTGGTAGCGGTGGTTTTTTTGTTTGCAAGCAGCAGATTACGCGCAGAAAAAAAGGATCTCAAGAAGAT
CCTTTGATCTTTTCTACGGGGTCTGACGCTCAGTGGAACGAAAACTCACGTTAAGGGATTTTGGTCATGA
GATTATCAAAAAGGATCTTCACCTAGATCCTTTTAAATTAAAAATGAAGTTTTAAATCAATCTAAAGTAT
ATATGAGTAAACTTGGTCTGACAGTTACCAATGCTTAATCAGTGAGGCACCTATCTCAGCGATCTGTCTA
TTTCGTTCATCCATAGTTGCCTGACTCCCCGTCGTGTAGATAACTACGATACGGGAGGGCTTACCATCTG
GCCCCAGTGCTGCAATGATACCGCGAGACCCACGCTCACCGGCTCCAGATTTATCAGCAATAAACCAGCC
AGCCGGAAGGGCCGAGCGCAGAAGTGGTCCTGCAACTTTATCCGCCTCCATCCAGTCTATTAATTGTTGC
CGGGAAGCTAGAGTAAGTAGTTCGCCAGTTAATAGTTTGCGCAACGTTGTTGCCATTGCTACAGGCATCG
TGGTGTCACGCTCGTCGTTTGGTATGGCTTCATTCAGCTCCGGTTCCCAACGATCAAGGCGAGTTACATG
ATCCCCCATGTTGTGCAAAAAAGCGGTTAGCTCCTTCGGTCCTCCGATCGTTGTCAGAAGTAAGTTGGCC
GCAGTGTTATCACTCATGGTTATGGCAGCACTGCATAATTCTCTTACTGTCATGCCATCCGTAAGATGCT
TTTCTGTGACTGGTGAGTACTCAACCAAGTCATTCTGAGAATAGTGTATGCGGCGACCGAGTTGCTCTTG
CCCGGCGTCAATACGGGATAATACCGCGCCACATAGCAGAACTTTAAAAGTGCTCATCATTGGAAAACGT
TCTTCGGGGCGAAAACTCTCAAGGATCTTACCGCTGTTGAGATCCAGTTCGATGTAACCCACTCGTGCAC
CCAACTGATCTTCAGCATCTTTTACTTTCACCAGCGTTTCTGGGTGAGCAAAAACAGGAAGGCAAAATGC
CGCAAAAAAGGGAATAAGGGCGACACGGAAATGTTGAATACTCATACTCTTCCTTTTTCAATATTATTGA
AGCATTTATCAGGGTTATTGTCTCATGAGCGGATACATATTTGAATGTATTTAGAAAAATAAACAAATAG
GGGTTCCGCGCACATTTCCCCGAAAAGTGCCACCTGACGTCTAAGAAACCATTATTATCATGACATTAAC
CTATAAAAATAGGCGTATCACGAGGCCCTTTCGTCTCGCGCGTTTCGGTGATGACGGTGAAAACCTCTGA
CACATGCAGCTCCCGGAGGAATGTGTGTCAGTTAGGGTGTGGAAAGTCCCCAGGCTCCCCAGCAGGCAGA
AGTATGCAAAGCATGCATCTCAATTAGTCAGCAACCAGGTGTGGAAAGTCCCCAGGCTCCCCAGCAGGCA
GAAGTATGCAAAGCATGCATCTCAATTAGTCAGCAACCATAGTCCCGCCCCTAACTCCGCCCATCCCGCC
CCTAACTCCGCCCAGTTCCGCCCATTCTCCGCCCCATGGCTGACTAATTTTTTTTATTTATGCAGAGGCC
GAGGCCGCCTCTGCCTCTGAGCTATTCCAGAAGTAGTGAGGAGGCTTTTTTGGAGGCCTAGGCTTTTGCA
AAAAGCTCCCGGGAGCTTGTATATCCATTTTCGTCCCGGAGACGGTCACAGCTTGTCTGTAAGCGGATGC
CGGGAGCAGACAAGCCCGTCAGGGCGCGTCAGCGGGTGTTGGCGGGTGTCGGGGCTGGCTTAACTATGCG
GCATCAGAGCAGATTGTACTGAGAGTGCACCATATGCGGTGTGAAATACCGCACAGATGCGTAAGGAGAA
AATACCGCATCAGGAAATTGTAAGCGTTAATATTTTGTTAAAATTCGCGTTAAATTTTTGTTAAATCAGC
TCATTTTTTAACCAATAGGCCGAAATCGGCAAAATCCCTTATAAATCAAAAGAATAGACCGAGATAGGGT
[37 nt withheld, positions 9731-9767]
AAAGAACGTGGACTCCAACGTCAAAGG
[49 nt withheld, positions 9795-9843]
T
[91 nt withheld, positions 9845-9935]
G
[124 nt withheld, positions 9937-10060]
CCATTCGCCATTCAGGCTGCGCAACTGTTGGGAAGGGCGATCGGTGCGGGCCTCTTCGCTATTACGCCAG
CTGGCGAAAGGGGGATGTGCTGCAAGGCGATTAAGTTGGGTAACGCCAGGGTTTTCCCAGTCACGACGTT
GTAAAACGACGGCCAGTGAATT
Features (pLannotate 1.2.2; 14 found; start..end, strand, type, name):
     25..408     +  enhancer       CMV enhancer: human cytomegalovirus immediate early enhancer
    410..609     +  promoter       CMV promoter: human cytomegalovirus (CMV) immediate early promoter
    748..1573    +  intron         CMV intron A: human cytomegalovirus intron A (Chapman et al., 1991)
   1610..5317    +  CDS            Plxna2 (fragment): PLXA2_MOUSE - Also known as Kiaa0463. Experimental evidence at protein level: Swiss-Prot protein existence level 1. Coreceptor for SEMA3A and SEMA6A. Necessary for signaling by SEMA6A and class 3 semaphorins and subsequent remodeling of the cytoskeleton. Plays a role in axon guidance, invasive growth and cell migration. Class 3 semaphorins bind to a complex composed of a neuropilin and a plexin. The plexin modulates the affinity of the complex for specific semaphorins, and its cytoplasmic domain is required for the activation of down-stream signaling events in the cytoplasm. From Mus musculus
   5336..6787    +  CDS            SEAP: secreted alkaline phosphatase from human placenta The natural enzyme has a C-terminal transmembrane sequence that is replaced by a GPI anchor.
   6846..6967    +  polyA_signal   SV40 poly(A) signal: SV40 polyadenylation signal
   7176..7764    -  rep_origin     ori: high-copy-number ColE1/pMB1/pBR322/pUC origin of replication
   7935..8795    -  CDS            AmpR: β-lactamase; bla; confers resistance to ampicillin, carbenicillin, and related antibiotics
   8796..8900    -  promoter       AmpR promoter: bla
   8995..9030    +  CDS            rop (fragment): Rop protein, which maintains plasmids at low copy number; rop
   9053..9382    +  promoter       SV40 promoter: SV40 enhancer and early promoter
   9505..9604    +  misc_feature   bom (fragment): basis of mobility region from pBR322
   9632..10060   -  rep_origin     f1 ori (sequence partly withheld): f1 bacteriophage origin of replication; arrow indicates direction of (+) strand synthesis
  10064..10221   -  CDS            lacZα (fragment): LacZα fragment of β-galactosidase; lacZ fragment
