[The description below was written by a language model from this plasmid's Addgene catalogue record and pLannotate feature annotations shown in this document.]
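Description:
Plxna2-AP-His is a mammalian expression plasmid of about 10.2 kb, built on the pCMVi-SV40ori backbone, that produces the extracellular region of mouse Plexin A2 as a soluble fusion protein. It is maintained in E. coli as a high-copy plasmid through a ColE1/pUC-type origin and selected with ampicillin via the β-lactamase gene. The backbone also carries an f1 phage origin and small remnants of rop, bom and lacZα that appear to be leftovers of earlier vector construction. An annotated SV40 enhancer/early promoter region corresponds to the "SV40ori" in the backbone name. This region contains the SV40 origin, which generally permits episomal amplification in cells expressing large T antigen.

The expression cassette is driven by the human cytomegalovirus immediate early enhancer and promoter followed by CMV intron A, an arrangement commonly used to boost transcript processing and expression levels. Downstream lies the 3,708 bp Plxna2 fragment, annotated as a partial coding sequence consistent with the ectodomain only, cloned using NotI at the 5′ end and an XbaI junction at the 3′ end that was destroyed. It is fused at its C terminus to human placental secreted alkaline phosphatase and, according to the catalogue entry, a 6X histidine tag supplied by the backbone; the His tag is not separately annotated in the feature table. An SV40 polyadenylation signal terminates the transcript.

Plexin A2 is a semaphorin coreceptor involved in axon guidance. The AP moiety gives an enzymatic readout for detecting binding of the ectodomain, while the His tag allows capture or purification. The associated publication describes an extracellular biochemical interaction screen for neuronal recognition molecules in the retina.
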