Addgene plasmid #71997: Plxna2-AP-His
Purpose: Expresses the extracellular region of the PlexinA2 protein, C-terminally fused to alkaline phosphatase + 6X histidine tag.
Depositing lab: Woj Wojtowicz. Depositing organization: University of California, Berkeley. Publication: An extracellular biochemical screen reveals that FLRTs and Unc5s mediate neuronal subtype recognition in the retina. Visser JJ, Cheng Y, Perry SC, Chastain AB, Parsa B, Masri SS, Ray TA, Kay JN, Wojtowicz WM. Elife. 2015 Dec 3;4. pii: e08149. doi: 10.7554/eLife.08149. PubMed 26633812.
Backbone
  Vector backbone: pCMVi-SV40ori
  Vector type: Mammalian Expression
Growth in bacteria
  Bacterial resistance: Ampicillin, 100 μg/mL
  Growth temperature: 37°C
  Growth strain: DH5alpha
  Copy number: High Copy
Gene/Insert
  Gene/Insert name: Plxna2 (alt names: Plexin A2; Plxn2; PlexA2; OCT; NCBI gene ID 18845; Reference sequence NM_008882.2)
  Species: M. musculus (mouse)
  Insert size (bp): 3708
  Entrez Gene: Plxna2 (a.k.a. 2810428A13Rik, AA589422, AW457381, OCT, PlexA2, Plxn2, mKIAA0463)
  Promoter: CMV
  Tag / fusion protein: AP-His (C terminal on backbone)
  Cloning method: Restriction Enzyme; 5′ cloning site NotI (not destroyed); 3′ cloning site XbaI (destroyed during cloning)
  Sequencing primers: 5′ GTCAGAGGTAACTCCCGTTGC; 3′ GAGGTTCTTGGCGGCTGTC
Terms and licenses: Academic/Nonprofit Terms; Industry Terms: Not Available to Industry
How to cite: Plxna2-AP-His was a gift from Woj Wojtowicz (Addgene plasmid # 71997 ; http://n2t.net/addgene:71997 ; RRID:Addgene_71997)
