>Addgene plasmid #71997 | Plxna2-AP-His | addgene partial sequence | sequence record 136990 | pMRB101-F 5'-aagatgcaggcagctgagtt-3'
ACGGTGGAGGGCAGTGTAGTCTGAGCAGTACTCGTTGCTGCCGCGCGCGCCACCAGACATAATAGCTGAC
AGACTAACAGACTGTTCCTTTCCATGGGTCTTTTCTGCAGAAGCTTGAATTCTCGAGGATCCGCGGCCGC
GCCACCATGGAGCAGAGGAGGTTCTATCTGCGGGCCATGCAGGCTGACAACCTGTCTGTGGTTCTGCTCT
CAGTGGCCTGGCTCCTGCTAGCTCGTGGGACCACAGGTATGCCTCAGTACAGCACTTTCCACTCTGAGAA
TCGTGACTGGACTTTCAACCATTTGACTGTACACCGAAGAACAGGGGCTGTGTATGTGGGGGCTATCAAT
CGTGTCTACAAGTTGACTGGCAACCTCACCATCCAGGTGGCTCACAAGACAGGGCCAGAAGAGGACAACA
AGGCTTGCTACCCACCCCTCATTGTACAGCCCTGCAGTGAAGTGCTTACACTCACCAACAATGTCAACAA
ACTACTGATCATTGACTACTCTGAGAATCGCCTGCTGGCCTGCGGAAGCCTCTACCAGGGTGTTTGCAAG
CTCCTGCGACTAGATGACCTCTTCATCCTGGTGGAGCCATCCCACAAGAAGGAACACTACTTGTCCAGTG
TCAATAAGACAGGCACCATGTATGGTGTGATTGTGCGCTCTGAGGGGGAAGATGGCAAGCTTTTTATCGG
CACTGCTGTGGATGGCAAGCAGGATTACTTCCCTACTCTGTCCAGCCGCAAGCTGCCCCGTGACCCTGAG
TCTTCAGCAATGCTGGACTATGAGCTC
