>Addgene plasmid #71997 | Plxna2-AP-His | addgene partial sequence | sequence record 136991 | SV40pA-R 5'-GAAATTTGTGATGCTATTGC-3'
ATAAGATCTCTAGATTAATGGTGATGGTGATGATGACCCGGGTGCGCGGCGTCGGTGGTGCCGGCGGGGG
GCGCCAGGTCGCAGGCGGTGTAGGGCTCCAGGCAGGCGGCGAAGGCCATGACGTGCGCTATGAAGGTCTG
CTCCTGCACGCCGTGAACCAGGTGCGCCTGCGGGCCGCGCGCGAACACCGCCACGTCCTCGCCTGCGTGG
GTCTCTTCGTCCAGGGGCACTGCTGACTGCTGCCGATACTCGGGGCTCCCGCTCTCGCTCTCGGTAACAT
CCGGCCGGGCGCCGTCCTTGAGCACATAGCCTGGACCGTTTCCGTATAGGAGGACCGTGTAGGCCTTCCT
GTCCCGGGCCTTGCCAGGGGCCAGCCCGAAGATGGAGCTCCCTCGCAGGGGGTAGCCTCCGAAGGAGAAG
ACGTGGGAGTGGTCGGCAGTGACGAGGCTCAGCGTGTCCTCCTCGCTGGTGAGCTGGCCCGCCCTCTCAA
TGGCGTCGTCGAACATGATCGTCTCAGTCAGTGCCCGGTAAGCCCTGCTTTCATGATGACCATGGTCGAT
GCGACCACCCTCCACGAAGAGGAAGAAGCCGCGGGGGTTCCTGCTCAGCAGGCGCAGGGCAGCCTCTGTC
ATCTCCATCAGGGAGGGGTCCAGTGTGGAGTCTCGGTGGATCTCGTATTTCATGTCTCCAGGCTCAAAGA
GACCCATGAGATGGGTCACAGACGGGTCCAGGGAAGCCTGCATGAGCTCAGTGCGGTTCCACACATACCG
GGCACCCTGGCGCTTCGCCAGCCATTCCTGCACCAGAT
